>Addgene plasmid #184651 | pLPC-MYC.Mm.DMAP1 | addgene full sequence | sequence record 362569 | Addgene NGS Result
CTTCCGCTTCCTCGCTCACTGACTCGCTGCGCTCGGTCGTTCGGCTGCGGCGAGCGGTATCAGCTCACTC
AAAGGCGGTAATACGGTTATCCACAGAATCAGGGGATAACGCAGGAAAGAACATGTGAGCAAAAGGCCAG
CAAAAGGCCAGGAACCGTAAAAAGGCCGCGTTGCTGGCGTTTTTCCATAGGCTCCGCCCCCCTGACGAGC
ATCACAAAAATCGACGCTCAAGTCAGAGGTGGCGAAACCCGACAGGACTATAAAGATACCAGGCGTTTCC
CCCTGGAAGCTCCCTCGTGCGCTCTCCTGTTCCGACCCTGCCGCTTACCGGATACCTGTCCGCCTTTCTC
CCTTCGGGAAGCGTGGCGCTTTCTCATAGCTCACGCTGTAGGTATCTCAGTTCGGTGTAGGTCGTTCGCT
CCAAGCTGGGCTGTGTGCACGAACCCCCCGTTCAGCCCGACCGCTGCGCCTTATCCGGTAACTATCGTCT
TGAGTCCAACCCGGTAAGACACGACTTATCGCCACTGGCAGCAGCCACTGGTAACAGGATTAGCAGAGCG
AGGTATGTAGGCGGTGCTACAGAGTTCTTGAAGTGGTGGCCTAACTACGGCTACACTAGAAGAACAGTAT
TTGGTATCTGCGCTCTGCTGAAGCCAGTTACCTTCGGAAAAAGAGTTGGTAGCTCTTGATCCGGCAAACA
AACCACCGCTGGTAGCGGTGGTTTTTTTGTTTGCAAGCAGCAGATTACGCGCAGAAAAAAAGGATCTCAA
GAAGATCCTTTGATCTTTTCTACGGGGTCTGACGCTCAGTGGAACGAAAACTCACGTTAAGGGATTTTGG
TCATGAGATTATCAAAAAGGATCTTCACCTAGATCCTTTTGCGGCCGCAAATCAATCTAAAGTATATATG
AGTAAACTTGGTCTGACAGTTACCAATGCTTAATCAGTGAGGCACCTATCTCAGCGATCTGTCTATTTCG
TTCATCCATAGTTGCCTGACTCCCCGTCGTGTAGATAACTACGATACGGGAGGGCTTACCATCTGGCCCC
AGTGCTGCAATGATACCGCGAGACCCACGCTCACCGGCTCCAGATTTATCAGCAATAAACCAGCCAGCCG
GAAGGGCCGAGCGCAGAAGTGGTCCTGCAACTTTATCCGCCTCCATCCAGTCTATTAATTGTTGCCGGGA
AGCTAGAGTAAGTAGTTCGCCAGTTAATAGTTTGCGCAACGTTGTTGCCATTGCTACAGGCATCGTGGTG
TCACGCTCGTCGTTTGGTATGGCTTCATTCAGCTCCGGTTCCCAACGATCAAGGCGAGTTACATGATCCC
CCATGTTGTGCAAAAAAGCGGTTAGCTCCTTCGGTCCTCCGATCGTTGTCAGAAGTAAGTTGGCCGCAGT
GTTATCACTCATGGTTATGGCAGCACTGCATAATTCTCTTACTGTCATGCCATCCGTAAGATGCTTTTCT
GTGACTGGTGAGTACTCAACCAAGTCATTCTGAGAATAGTGTATGCGGCGACCGAGTTGCTCTTGCCCGG
CGTCAATACGGGATAATACCGCGCCACATAGCAGAACTTTAAAAGTGCTCATCATTGGAAAACGTTCTTC
GGGGCGAAAACTCTCAAGGATCTTACCGCTGTTGAGATCCAGTTCGATGTAACCCACTCGTGCACCCAAC
TGATCTTCAGCATCTTTTACTTTCACCAGCGTTTCTGGGTGAGCAAAAACAGGAAGGCAAAATGCCGCAA
AAAAGGGAATAAGGGCGACACGGAAATGTTGAATACTCATACTCTTCCTTTTTCAATATTATTGAAGCAT
TTATCAGGGTTATTGTCTCATGAGCGGATACATATTTGAATGTATTTAGAAAAATAAACAAATAGGGGTT
CCGCGCACATTTCCCCGAAAAGTGCCACCTGCAGCCTGAATATGGGCCAAACAGGATATCTGTGGTAAGC
AGTTCCTGCCCCGGCTCAGGGCCAAGAACAGATGGAACAGCTGAATATGGGCCAAACAGGATATCTGTGG
TAAGCAGTTCCTGCCCCGGCTCAGGGCCAAGAACAGATGGTCCCCAGATGCGGTCCAGCCCTCAGCAGTT
TCTAGAGAACCATCAGATGTTTCCAGGGTGCCCCAAGGACCTGAAATGACCCTGTGCCTTATTTGAACTA
ACCAATCAGTTCGCTTCTCGCTTCTGTTCGCGCGCTTCTGCTCCCCGAGCTCAATAAAAGAGCCCACAAC
CCCTCACTCGGGGCGCCAGTCCTCCGATTGACTGAGTCGCCCGGGTACCCGTGTATCCAATAAACCCTCT
TGCAGTTGCATCCGACTTGTGGTCTCGCTGTTCCTTGGGAGGGTCTCCTCTGAGTGATTGACTACCCGTC
AGCGGGGGTCTTTCATTTGGGGGCTCGTCCGGGATCGGGAGACCCCTGCCCAGGGACCACCGACCCACCA
CCGGGAGGCAAGCTGGCCAGCAACTTATCTGTGTCTGTCCGATTGTCTAGTGTCTATGACTGATTTTATG
CGCCTGCGTCGGTACTAGTTAGCTAACTAGCTCTGTATCTGGCGGACCCGTGGTGGAACTGACGAGTTCT
GAACACCCGGCCGCAACCCTGGGAGACGTCCCAGGGACTTTGGGGGCCGTTTTTGTGGCCCGACCTGAGG
AAGGGAGTCGATGTGGAATCCGACCCCGTCAGGATATGTGGTTCTGGTAGGAGACGAGAACCTAAAACAG
TTCCCGCCTCCGTCTGAATTTTTGCTTTCGGTTTGGAACCGAAGCCGCGCGTCTTGTCTGCTGCAGCGCT
GCAGCATCGTTCTGTGTTGTCTCTGTCTGACTGTGTTTCTGTATTTGTCTGAAAATTAGGGCCAGACTGT
TACCACTCCCTTAAGTTTGACCTTAGGTCACTGGAAAGATGTCGAGCGGATCGCTCACAACCAGTCGGTA
GATGTCAAGAAGAGACGTTGGGTTACCTTCTGCTCTGCAGAATGGCCAACCTTTAACGTCGGATGGCCGC
GAGACGGCACCTTTAACCGAGACCTCATCACCCAGGTTAAGATCAAGGTCTTTTCACCTGGCCCGCATGG
ACACCCAGACCAGGTCCCCTACATCGTGACCTGGGAAGCCTTGGCTTTTGACCCCCCTCCCTGGGTCAAG
CCCTTTGTACACCCTAAGCCTCCGCCTCCTCTTCCTCCATCCGCCCCGTCTCTCCCCCTTGAACCTCCTC
GTTCGACCCCGCCTCGATCCTCCCTTTATCCAGCCCTCACTCCTTCTCTAGGCGCCGGCCGGATCAGCTT
ACCATGACCGAGTACAAGCCCACGGTGCGCCTCGCCACCCGCGACGACGTCCCCAGGGCCGTACGCACCC
TCGCCGCCGCGTTCGCCGACTACCCCGCCACGCGCCACACCGTCGATCCGGACCGCCACATCGAGCGGGT
CACCGAGCTGCAAGAACTCTTCCTCACGCGCGTCGGGCTCGACATCGGCAAGGTGTGGGTCGCGGACGAC
GGCGCCGCGGTGGCGGTCTGGACCACGCCGGAGAGCGTCGAAGCGGGGGCGGTGTTCGCCGAGATCGGCC
CGCGCATGGCCGAGTTGAGCGGTTCCCGGCTGGCCGCGCAGCAACAGATGGAAGGCCTCCTGGCGCCGCA
CCGGCCCAAGGAGCCCGCGTGGTTCCTGGCCACCGTCGGCGTCTCGCCCGACCACCAGGGCAAGGGTCTG
GGCAGCGCCGTCGTGCTCCCCGGAGTGGAGGCGGCCGAGCGCGCCGGGGTGCCCGCCTTCCTGGAGACCT
CCGCGCCCCGCAACCTCCCCTTCTACGAGCGGCTCGGCTTCACCGTCACCGCCGACGTCGAGGTGCCCGA
AGGACCGCGCACCTGGTGCATGACCCGCAAGCCCGGTGCCTGACGCCCGCCCCACGACCCGCAGCGCCCG
ACCGAAAGGAGCGCACGACCCCATGCATCGGATCTCCCGATCCCCTATGGTGCACTCTCAGTACAATCTG
CTCTGATGCCGCATAGTTAAGCCAGTATCTGCTCCCTGCTTGTGTGTTGGAGGTCGCTGAGTAGTGCGCG
AGCAAAATTTAAGCTACAACAAGGCAAGGCTTGACCGACAATTGCATGAAGAATCTGCTTAGGGTTAGGC
GTTTTGCGCTGCTTCGCGATGTACGGGCCAGATATACGCGTTGACATTGATTATTGACTAGTTATTAATA
GTAATCAATTACGGGGTCATTAGTTCATAGCCCATATATGGAGTTCCGCGTTACATAACTTACGGTAAAT
GGCCCGCCTGGCTGACCGCCCAACGACCCCCGCCCATTGACGTCAATAATGACGTATGTTCCCATAGTAA
CGCCAATAGGGACTTTCCATTGACGTCAATGGGTGGAGTATTTACGGTAAACTGCCCACTTGGCAGTACA
TCAAGTGTATCATATGCCAAGTACGCCCCCTATTGACGTCAATGACGGTAAATGGCCCGCCTGGCATTAT
GCCCAGTACATGACCTTATGGGACTTTCCTACTTGGCAGTACATCTACGTATTAGTCATCGCTATTACCA
TGGTGATGCGGTTTTGGCAGTACATCAATGGGCGTGGATAGCGGTTTGACTCACGGGGATTTCCAAGTCT
CCACCCCATTGACGTCAATGGGAGTTTGTTTTGGCACCAAAATCAACGGGACTTTCCAAAATGTCGTAAC
AACTCCGCCCCATTGACGCAAATGGGCGGTAGGCGTGTACGGTGGGAGGTCTATATAAGCAGAGCTCTCT
GGCTAACTAGAGAACCCACTGCTTACTGGCTTATCGAAATTAATACGACTCACTATAGGGAGACCCAAGC
TTGGTACCGAGCTCGGATCAGCCACCATGGAACAAAAGTTGATTTCTGAAGAAGATTTGTTAAGAAAGAG
AGGATCCGCTACGGGCGCAGATGTACGAGACATTCTAGAACTCGGGGGTCCAGAGGGAGATGCCGCCTCT
GGGACCATCAGCAAAAAGGATATTATCAACCCGGACAAGAAAAAGTCCAAGAAGTCCTCAGAGACGCTGA
CCTTCAAGAGGCCTGAGGGCATGCATCGGGAGGTCTATGCTTTGCTTTACTCTGACAAAAAGGATGCACC
CCCACTGCTGCCCAGTGACACTGGTCAGGGGTATCGGACAGTGAAGGCGAAACTGGGGTCCAAGAAGGTT
CGCCCTTGGAAATGGATGCCTTTTACTAACCCAGCTCGAAAGGACGGCGCTATGTTTTTCCACTGGCGAC
GAGCGGCGGAGGAGGGCAAGGACTACCCTTTTGCCAGGTTCAATAAGACGGTGCAGGTGCCCGTGTACTC
AGAGCAGGAGTACCAACTCTACCTTCATGATGACGCATGGACTAAGGCAGAGACTGACCACCTATTTGAC
CTCAGCCGCCGATTTGATCTGCGCTTCGTAGTTATTCACGATCGGTATGACCACCAGCAGTTCAAGAAGC
GTTCTGTGGAGGACCTGAAAGAGAGGTACTACCACATTTGTGCCAAGCTTGCCAACGTGAGGGCTGTGCC
AGGCACAGATCTCAAGATACCAGTGTTTGATGCTGGGCATGAGAGACGGCGGAAGGAACAGCTAGAGCGG
CTTTACAACCGAACCCCAGAGCAGGTGGCAGAGGAGGAGTACCTCCTACAGGAGCTGCGTAAGATTGAGG
CCCGGAAAAAAGAGCGGGAGAAGCGCAGCCAAGACCTGCAGAAGCTGATTACAGCAGCAGACACCACTGC
AGAGCAGCGGCGCACGGAACGCAAGGCTCCCAAGAAGAAGCTACCCCAAAAGAAGGAGGCTGAGAAGCCG
GCTGTCCCTGAGACTGCAGGCATCAAGTTTCCAGATTTTAAGTCGGCAGGTGTCACGCTACGGAGCCAGC
GGATGAAGCTACCCAGCTCTGTGGGTCAGAAGAAGATCAAGGCGCTGGAACAGATGCTGCTGGAACTTGG
TGTGGAGCTGAGCCCTACCCCCACAGAGGAGCTGGTGCATATGTTCAATGAGTTGCGGAGCGACCTGGTG
TTACTCTACGAGCTCAAGCAGGCCTGTGCCAACTGTGAATATGAGCTACAGATGCTGCGGCACCGGCACG
AGGCCCTGGCTCGGGCAGGAGTGCTGGGGGCCCCTGCCGCAGCAGCAGTGGGACCAACCCCGGCTTCTGC
TGAGCCAACAGTGTCTGAATCTGGACTTGGTCTGGACCCCACCAAGGATACCATCATTGATGTCGTGGGT
GCACCCCTCACACCCAATTCGCGGAAACGACGGGAATCAGCCTCCAGCTCATCTTCTGTGAAGAAAGCCA
AGAAACCATAAGAATTCTGCAGATATCCATCACACTGGCGGCCGCTCGAGCATGCATCTAGAGGGCCGAT
AAAATAAAAGATTTTATTTAGTCTCCAGAAAAAGGGGGGAATGAAAGACCCCACCTGTAGGTTTGGCAAG
CTAGCTTAAGTAACGCCATTTTGCAAGGCATGGAAAAATACATAACTGAGAATAGAGAAGTTCAGATCAA
GGTCAGGAACAGATGGAACAGCTGAATATGGGCCAAACAGGATATCTGTGGTAAGCAGTTCCTGCCCCGG
CTCAGGGCCAAGAACAGATGGAACAGCTGAATATGGGCCAAACAGGATATCTGTGGTAAGCAGTTCCTGC
CCCGGCTCAGGGCCAAGAACAGATGGTCCCCAGATGCGGTCCAGCCCTCAGCAGTTTCTAGAGAACCATC
AGATGTTTCCAGGGTGCCCCAAGGACCTGAAATGACCCTGTGCCTTATTTGAACTAACCAATCAGTTCGC
TTCTCGCTTCTGTTCGCGCGCTTCTGCTCCCCGAGCTCAATAAAAGAGCCCACAACCCCTCACTCGGGGC
GCCAGTCCTCCGATTGACTGAGTCGCCCGGGTACCCGTGTATCCAATAAACCCTCTTGCAGTTGCATCCG
ACTTGTGGTCTCGCTGTTCCTTGGGAGGGTCTCCTCTGAGTGATTGACTACCCGTCAGCGGGGGTCTTTC
ACATGCAGCATGTATCAAAATTAATTTGGTTTTTTTTCTTAAGTATTTACATTAAATGGCCATAGTTGCA
TTAATGAATCGGCCAACGCGCGGGGAGAGGCGGTTTGCGTATTGGGCGCT
Features (pLannotate 1.2.2; 17 found; start..end, strand, type, name):
    182..770     -  rep_origin     ori: high-copy-number ColE1/pMB1/pBR322/pUC origin of replication
    930..1790    -  CDS            AmpR: β-lactamase; bla; confers resistance to ampicillin, carbenicillin, and related antibiotics
   1791..1895    -  promoter       AmpR promoter: bla
   1926..2395    +  LTR            LTR: long terminal repeat from Moloney murine leukemia virus
   2519..2793    +  misc_feature   MESV Ψ (fragment): packaging signal of murine embryonic stem cell virus
   2860..3276    +  CDS            gag (truncated): truncated Moloney murine leukemia virus (MMLV) gag gene lacking the start codon
   3294..3893    +  CDS            PuroR: puromycin N-acetyltransferase; pac from Streptomyces alboniger; confers resistance to puromycin
   3966..4018    -  misc_feature   bom (fragment): basis of mobility region from pBR322
   4173..4552    +  enhancer       CMV enhancer: human cytomegalovirus immediate early enhancer
   4553..4756    +  promoter       CMV promoter: human cytomegalovirus (CMV) immediate early promoter
   4752..4785    +  LTR            5' LTR (truncated) (fragment): truncated 5' long terminal repeat (LTR) from HIV-1
   4801..4819    +  promoter       T7 promoter: promoter for bacteriophage T7 RNA polymerase
   4858..4886    +  CDS            3xMyc (fragment): 3 tandem Myc epitope tags
   4908..6308    +  CDS            Dmap1: DMAP1_MOUSE - Also known as Mmtr. Experimental evidence at protein level: Swiss-Prot protein existence level 1. Involved in transcription repression and activation. Its interaction with HDAC2 may provide a mechanism for histone deacetylation in heterochromatin following replication of DNA at late firing origins. Can also repress transcription independently of histone deacetylase activity. May specifically potentiate DAXX-mediated repression of glucocorticoid receptor-dependent transcription. Component of the NuA4 histone acetyltransferase (HAT) complex which is involved in transcriptional acti
   6410..6531    +  LTR            3' LTR (ΔU3) (fragment): self-inactivating 3' long terminal repeat (LTR) from Moloney murine leukemia virus
   6532..7001    +  LTR            LTR: long terminal repeat from Moloney murine leukemia virus
   7067..7119    -  CDS            lacI (fragment): lac repressor; lacI; The lac repressor binds to the lac operator to inhibit transcription in E. coli. This inhibition can be relieved by adding lactose or isopropyl-β-D-thiogalactopyranoside (IPTG).
