[The description below was written by a language model from this plasmid's Addgene catalogue record and pLannotate feature annotations shown in this document.]
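Description:
pLPC-MYC.Mm.DMAP1 is a 7.1 kb gammaretroviral expression vector built on the pLPC backbone for delivering mouse Dmap1 into mammalian cells. In bacteria it is maintained through a high-copy ColE1/pUC-type origin and an ampicillin resistance gene (β-lactamase with its own promoter). The proviral portion is flanked by Moloney murine leukemia virus long terminal repeats. Downstream of the 5′ LTR lie a packaging signal (annotated as an MESV Ψ fragment) and a truncated gag segment lacking its start codon. Together these allow the vector RNA to be packaged into viral particles when the structural and enzymatic viral proteins are supplied in trans by a packaging cell line.

Within the provirus there are two expression units. A puromycin N-acetyltransferase gene sits directly after the Ψ/gag region with no dedicated promoter annotated, an arrangement consistent with expression from the LTR-driven transcript, and it allows puromycin selection of transduced cells. Further downstream, an internal human CMV immediate-early enhancer and promoter drives the payload, the mouse Dmap1 coding sequence (about 1.4 kb). It was cloned between BamHI and EcoRI sites, in frame with an N-terminal MYC epitope carried on the backbone. The annotation detects only a short Myc fragment, consistent with a single tag copy rather than a 3xMyc array. A T7 promoter lies between the CMV promoter and the tag. Small annotated fragments (HIV-1 LTR, bom, lacI, ΔU3 LTR) appear to be short sequence matches or backbone remnants rather than functional elements.

DMAP1 is a component of the NuA4/TIP60 histone acetyltransferase complex, and the construct provides stable, epitope-tagged expression of it. This suits detection or immunoprecipitation studies, and the associated work concerned TIP60 function in transitions between two-cell-like and pluripotent states.
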