Addgene plasmid #184651: pLPC-MYC.Mm.DMAP1
Purpose: Retroviral expression of mouse Dmap1
Depositing lab: Agnel Sfeir. Depositing organization: Memorial Sloan-Kettering Cancer Center. Publication: Rap1 regulates TIP60 function during fate transition between two-cell-like and pluripotent states. Barry RM, Sacco O, Mameri A, Stojaspal M, Kartsonis W, Shah P, De Ioannes P, Hofr C, Cote J, Sfeir A. Genes Dev. 2022 Feb 24. pii: gad.349039.121. doi: 10.1101/gad.349039.121. PubMed 35210222.
Backbone
  Vector backbone: pLPC
  Backbone size w/o insert (bp): 5727
  Total vector size (bp): 7120
  Vector type: Mammalian Expression, Retroviral
  Selectable markers: Puromycin
Growth in bacteria
  Bacterial resistance: Ampicillin, 100 μg/mL
  Growth temperature: 37°C
  Growth strain: NEB Stable
  Copy number: Unknown
Gene/Insert
  Gene/Insert name: Dmap1
  Species: M. musculus (mouse)
  Insert size (bp): 1393
  Entrez Gene: Dmap1 (a.k.a. 1500016M21Rik, DNMAP1, DNMTAP1, Dmtap1, mKIAA1425)
  Promoter: CMV
  Tag / fusion protein: MYC (N terminal on backbone)
  Cloning method: Restriction Enzyme; 5′ cloning site BamHI (unknown if destroyed); 3′ cloning site EcoRI (unknown if destroyed)
  Sequencing primers: 5′ GGATCCGCTACGGGCGCAGATGTA; 3′ AAGCTAGCTTGCCAAACCTACAGG
Terms and licenses: Academic/Nonprofit Terms; Industry Terms: Not Available to Industry
Depositor comments: Please visit https://www.biorxiv.org/content/10.1101/2021.11.02.467017v1 for bioRxiv preprint.
How to cite: pLPC-MYC.Mm.DMAP1 was a gift from Agnel Sfeir (Addgene plasmid # 184651 ; http://n2t.net/addgene:184651 ; RRID:Addgene_184651)
